>Addgene plasmid #100371 | pCMV_mEm_4GS_LF82_703 | addgene full sequence | sequence record 209660 | Addgene NGS Result
GTAAAACGACGGCCAGTGAGTTCGAGCTTGCATGCCTGCAGGTCGTTACATAACTTACGGTAAATGGCCC
GCCTGGCTGACCGCCCAACGACCCCCGCCCATTGACGTCAATAATGACGTATGTTCCCATAGTAACGCCA
ATAGGGACTTTCCATTGACGTCAATGGGTGGAGTATTTACGGTAAACTGCCCACTTGGCAGTACATCAAG
TGTATCATATGCCAAGTACGCCCCCTATTGACGTCAATGACGGTAAATGGCCCGCCTGGCATTATGCCCA
GTACATGACCTTATGGGACTTTCCTACTTGGCAGTACATCTACGTATTAGTCATCGCTATTACCATGGTG
ATGCGGTTTTGGCAGTACATCAATGGGCGTGGATAGCGGTTTGACTCACGGGGATTTCCAAGTCTCCACC
CCATTGACGTCAATGGGAGTTTGTTTTGGCACCAAAATCAACGGGACTTTCCAAAATGTCGTAACAACTC
CGCCCCATTGACGCAAATGGGCGGTAGGCGTGTACGGTGGGAGGTCTATATAAGCAGAGCTCGTTTAGTG
AACCGTCAGATCGCCTGGAGACGCCATCCACGCTGTTTTGACCTCCATAGAAGACACCGGGACCGATCCA
GCCTCCGGACTCTAGAGGATCCGGTACTAGAGGAACTGAAAAACCAGAAAGTTAACTGGTAAGTTTAGTC
TTTTTGTCTTTTATTTCAGGTCCCGGATCCGGTGGTGGTGCAAATCAAAGAACTGCTCCTCAGTGGATGT
TGCCTTTACTTCTAGGCCTGTACGGAAGTGTTACTTCTGCTCTAAAAGCTGCGGAATTGTACCCGCGGGC
CCACCATGGTGAGCAAGGGCGAGGAGCTGTTCACCGGGGTGGTGCCCATCCTGGTCGAGCTGGACGGCGA
CGTAAACGGCCACAAGTTCAGCGTGTCCGGCGAGGGCGAGGGCGATGCCACCTACGGCAAGCTGACCCTG
AAGTTCATCTGCACCACCGGCAAGCTGCCCGTGCCCTGGCCCACCCTCGTGACCACCTTGACCTACGGCG
TGCAGTGCTTCGCCCGCTACCCCGACCACATGAAGCAGCACGACTTCTTCAAGTCCGCCATGCCCGAAGG
CTACGTCCAGGAGCGCACCATCTTCTTCAAGGACGACGGCAACTACAAGACCCGCGCCGAGGTGAAGTTC
GAGGGCGACACCCTGGTGAACCGCATCGAGCTGAAGGGCATCGACTTCAAGGAGGACGGCAACATCCTGG
GGCACAAGCTGGAGTACAACTACAACAGCCACAAGGTCTATATCACCGCCGACAAGCAGAAGAACGGCAT
CAAGGTGAACTTCAAGACCCGCCACAACATCGAGGACGGCAGCGTGCAGCTCGCCGACCACTACCAGCAG
AACACCCCCATCGGCGACGGCCCCGTGCTGCTGCCCGACAACCACTACCTGAGCACCCAGTCCAAGCTGA
GCAAAGACCCCAACGAGAAGCGCGATCACATGGTCCTGCTGGAGTTCGTGACCGCCGCCGGGATCACTCT
CGGCATGGACGAGCTGTACAAGCGAATTGGTGGAGGGGGCGGTTCCGGTGGCGGAGGTTCCCGAATTCGT
CGACGGAGATCTGATATGAATGTTTGTACATTTGGGACGTTAACTGAACACTACTTTTACAGCAAATCAT
TACGACCAGCGACTGAGTGGAGTTACCAGAAAGTGGTTCGCTCGTTTGAAGGCTTTACACCGCATAACCC
TGCAAATATCGATCATCTTACGGTGCTGAAATGGCGGCATCGGGTACTGAATGACCAAAACTGTGCCACC
CGGACGTGGAATAACAAAGTTGCCCATATGAGGGCGCTGTTCAATTTTGGTATTAAGCAGGGATTATTAC
CACAGGCTGAGAATCCATTTAACGGCGCGGTGGTTCGTCCCGGAACGAAAAAGAAGAAGACGCTGACGCA
GACGCAAATGGATGCGATGTACCGTCTGATGGAGCGGCATCTGGAAACTGAGGGAAGGAAAGGGAACAGC
AGCATGTTCAATGGTCGCAGAAATGCACTACGCCCGGTGTGGTTCTGGCTGACGGTAATGAATGTTTTTC
GCTATACGGCTATCCGGCAAAACCAGCTCCTGCATATCCGGCTCGGCGATATCAATCTTGAGGAACGGTG
GATTGATTTGAATATTGAAGGGGCTAAAAACCATCGGGAGCATCGCGTTCCGATTGTTTCGGCGCTGTAT
CCGTCGCTGGAGTTACTGGTTCTCAGAGCAGGCGAAGTTGGCATGGAACTGGATGACCAGCTATTTAACG
TGGGATGGTTCGACCTGGTCAGAAAGAAAAAATACCCTGAGGTGATGAACGAATATCCGTTACGGGCGTT
CTTTAAGCGTTTGTCCCGGGAATGCAAATTCACGATATCCCCGCATCGGTTCCGTCATACGGTGGCAACG
CACATGATGAAATCACCGGAGCGTAATTTATATGTGGTCAAGAAACTCCTGGGCCACGTCAGTATTACAT
CGACGCTGGAATACATTGATGAGAATGTTGATAGCTTGCGGAATATACTGGAAACGGAGTTGATGTGAAT
CGGTACCCTCGAGAAGCTTGCGGCCGCGGGGATCCAGACATGATAAGATACATTGATGAGTTTGGACAAA
CCACAACTAGAATGCAGTGAAAAAAATGCTTTATTTGTGAAATTTGTGATGCTATTGCTTTATTTGTAAC
CATTATAAGCTGCAATAAACAAGTTAACAACAACAATTGCATTCATTTTATGTTTCAGGTTCAGGGGGAG
GTGTGGGAGGTTTTTTCGGATCCTCTAGAGTCGATCTGCAGGCATGCTAGCTTGGCGTAATCATGGTCAT
AGCTGTTTCCTGTGTGAAATTGTTATCCGCTCACAATTCCACACAACATACGAGCCGGAAGCATAAAGTG
TAAAGCCTGGGGTGCCTAATGAGTGAGCTAACTCACATTAATTGCGTTGCGCTCACTGCCCGCTTTCCAG
TCGGGAAACCTGTCGTGCCAGCTGCATTAATGAATCGGCCAACGCGCGGGGAGAGGCGGTTTGCGTATTG
GGCGCTCTTCCGCTTCCTCGCTCACTGACTCGCTGCGCTCGGTCGTTCGGCTGCGGCGAGCGGTATCAGC
TCACTCAAAGGCGGTAATACGGTTATCCACAGAATCAGGGGATAACGCAGGAAAGAACATGTGAGCAAAA
GGCCAGCAAAAGGCCAGGAACCGTAAAAAGGCCGCGTTGCTGGCGTTTTTCCATAGGCTCCGCCCCCCTG
ACGAGCATCACAAAAATCGACGCTCAAGTCAGAGGTGGCGAAACCCGACAGGACTATAAAGATACCAGGC
GTTTCCCCCTGGAAGCTCCCTCGTGCGCTCTCCTGTTCCGACCCTGCCGCTTACCGGATACCTGTCCGCC
TTTCTCCCTTCGGGAAGCGTGGCGCTTTCTCATAGCTCACGCTGTAGGTATCTCAGTTCGGTGTAGGTCG
TTCGCTCCAAGCTGGGCTGTGTGCACGAACCCCCCGTTCAGCCCGACCGCTGCGCCTTATCCGGTAACTA
TCGTCTTGAGTCCAACCCGGTAAGACACGACTTATCGCCACTGGCAGCAGCCACTGGTAACAGGATTAGC
AGAGCGAGGTATGTAGGCGGTGCTACAGAGTTCTTGAAGTGGTGGCCTAACTACGGCTACACTAGAAGAA
CAGTATTTGGTATCTGCGCTCTGCTGAAGCCAGTTACCTTCGGAAAAAGAGTTGGTAGCTCTTGATCCGG
CAAACAAACCACCGCTGGTAGCGGTGGTTTTTTTGTTTGCAAGCAGCAGATTACGCGCAGAAAAAAAGGA
TCTCAAGAAGATCCTTTGATCTTTTCTACGGGGTCTGACGCTCAGTGGAACGAAAACTCACGTTAAGGGA
TTTTGGTCATGAGATTATCAAAAAGGATCTTCACCTAGATCCTTTTAAATTAAAAATGAAGTTTTAAATC
AATCTAAAGTATATATGAGTAAACTTGGTCTGACAGTTACCAATGCTTAATCAGTGAGGCACCTATCTCA
GCGATCTGTCTATTTCGTTCATCCATAGTTGCCTGACTCCCCGTCGTGTAGATAACTACGATACGGGAGG
GCTTACCATCTGGCCCCAGTGCTGCAATGATACCGCGAGACCCACGCTCACCGGCTCCAGATTTATCAGC
AATAAACCAGCCAGCCGGAAGGGCCGAGCGCAGAAGTGGTCCTGCAACTTTATCCGCCTCCATCCAGTCT
ATTAATTGTTGCCGGGAAGCTAGAGTAAGTAGTTCGCCAGTTAATAGTTTGCGCAACGTTGTTGCCATTG
CTACAGGCATCGTGGTGTCACGCTCGTCGTTTGGTATGGCTTCATTCAGCTCCGGTTCCCAACGATCAAG
GCGAGTTACATGATCCCCCATGTTGTGCAAAAAAGCGGTTAGCTCCTTCGGTCCTCCGATCGTTGTCAGA
AGTAAGTTGGCCGCAGTGTTATCACTCATGGTTATGGCAGCACTGCATAATTCTCTTACTGTCATGCCAT
CCGTAAGATGCTTTTCTGTGACTGGTGAGTACTCAACCAAGTCATTCTGAGAATAGTGTATGCGGCGACC
GAGTTGCTCTTGCCCGGCGTCAATACGGGATAATACCGCGCCACATAGCAGAACTTTAAAAGTGCTCATC
ATTGGAAAACGTTCTTCGGGGCGAAAACTCTCAAGGATCTTACCGCTGTTGAGATCCAGTTCGATGTAAC
CCACTCGTGCACCCAACTGATCTTCAGCATCTTTTACTTTCACCAGCGTTTCTGGGTGAGCAAAAACAGG
AAGGCAAAATGCCGCAAAAAAGGGAATAAGGGCGACACGGAAATGTTGAATACTCATACTCTTCCTTTTT
CAATATTATTGAAGCATTTATCAGGGTTATTGTCTCATGAGCGGATACATATTTGAATGTATTTAGAAAA
ATAAACAAATAGGGGTTCCGCGCACATTTCCCCGAAAAGTGCCACCTGACGTCTAAGAAACCATTATTAT
CATGACATTAACCTATAAAAATAGGCGTATCACGAGGCCCTTTCGTCTCGCGCGTTTCGGTGATGACGGT
GAAAACCTCTGACACATGCAGCTCCCGGAGACGGTCACAGCTTGTCTGTAAGCGGATGCCGGGAGCAGAC
AAGCCCGTCAGGGCGCGTCAGCGGGTGTTGGCGGGTGTCGGGGCTGGCTTAACTATGCGGCATCAGAGCA
GATTGTACTGAGAGTGCACCATATGCGGTGTGAAATACCGCACAGATGCGTAAGGAGAAAATACCGCATC
AGGCGCCATTCGCCATTCAGGCTGCGCAACTGTTGGGAAGGGCGATCGGTGCGGGCCTCTTCGCTATTAC
GCCAGCTGGCGAAAGGGGGATGTGCTGCAAGGCGATTAAGTTGGGTAACGCCAGGGTTTTCCCAGTCACG
ACGTT
Features (pLannotate 1.2.2; 16 found; start..end, strand, type, name):
     25..45      -  misc_feature   MCS (fragment): pUC18/19 multiple cloning site
     44..347     +  enhancer       CMV enhancer: human cytomegalovirus immediate early enhancer
    348..551     +  promoter       CMV promoter: human cytomegalovirus (CMV) immediate early promoter
    689..785     +  intron         SV40 intron: modified SV40 intron with splice donor and acceptor sites
    846..1562    +  CDS            mEmerald: mEmerald is a basic (constitutively fluorescent) green fluorescent protein published in 1998, derived from Aequorea victoria. It is reported to be a very rapidly-maturing monomer with moderate acid sensitivity.
   2621..2755    -  polyA_signal   SV40 poly(A) signal: SV40 polyadenylation signal
   2890..2906    -  protein_bind   lac operator: The lac repressor binds to the lac operator to inhibit transcription in E. coli. This inhibition can be relieved by adding lactose or isopropyl-β-D-thiogalactopyranoside (IPTG). lac repressor encoded by lacI
   2914..2944    -  promoter       lac promoter: promoter for the E. coli lac operon
   2959..2980    -  protein_bind   CAP binding site: CAP binding activates transcription in the presence of cAMP. E. coli catabolite activator protein
   2993..3085    -  CDS            lacI (fragment): lac repressor; lacI; The lac repressor binds to the lac operator to inhibit transcription in E. coli. This inhibition can be relieved by adding lactose or isopropyl-β-D-thiogalactopyranoside (IPTG).
   3268..3856    -  rep_origin     ori: high-copy-number ColE1/pMB1/pBR322/pUC origin of replication
   4027..4887    -  CDS            AmpR: β-lactamase; bla; confers resistance to ampicillin, carbenicillin, and related antibiotics
   4888..4992    -  promoter       AmpR promoter: bla
   5087..5122    +  CDS            rop (fragment): Rop protein, which maintains plasmids at low copy number; rop
   5224..5323    +  misc_feature   bom (fragment): basis of mobility region from pBR322
   5329..19      -  CDS            lacZα (fragment) (across the origin): LacZα fragment of β-galactosidase; lacZ fragment
