[The description below was written by a language model from this plasmid's Addgene catalogue record and pLannotate feature annotations shown in this document.]
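Description:
pCMV_mEm_4GS_LF82_703 is a mammalian expression plasmid built on a pCMV backbone (4,502 bp without insert; 5,465 nt in the sequenced record) for producing an Escherichia coli LF82 protein as a green fluorescent fusion in cultured mammalian cells. It is propagated in E. coli as a high-copy plasmid through a ColE1/pUC-type origin and selected with ampicillin via the β-lactamase gene and its native promoter. The remaining bacterial features in the annotation (lac promoter and operator, CAP site, and fragments of lacI, lacZα, rop, bom and a pUC multiple cloning site) are backbone remnants from pUC/pBR322-derived ancestry rather than functional parts of the payload. No mammalian selection marker is annotated, which is consistent with transient transfection use.

The expression cassette consists of the human cytomegalovirus immediate early enhancer and promoter, followed by a modified SV40 intron that provides splice donor and acceptor sites to aid transcript processing, then the mEmerald coding sequence, a rapidly maturing monomeric green fluorescent protein derived from Aequorea victoria GFP. The 963 bp LF82_703 coding sequence was inserted by ligation independent cloning downstream of mEmerald, so the fluorescent protein sits at the N terminus of the fusion; the "4GS" in the name suggests a glycine-serine linker between them, though the record does not describe it. The automated feature table does not annotate the insert itself, but the unannotated gap between mEmerald and the SV40 polyadenylation signal is where it would lie. According to the associated publication title, constructs of this kind were used in a multi-phenotypic imaging screen that expressed candidate bacterial effectors in HeLa cells.
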