Addgene plasmid #100371: pCMV_mEm_4GS_LF82_703
Purpose: Mammalian expression of E. coli LF82_703 CDS fused to mEmerald
Depositing lab: Alan Huett. Depositing organization: University of Nottingham. Publication: A multi-phenotypic imaging screen to identify bacterial effectors by exogenous expression in a HeLa cell line. Collins A, Huett A. Sci Data. 2018 May 15;5:180081. doi: 10.1038/sdata.2018.81. PubMed 29762554.
Backbone
  Vector backbone: pCMV
  Backbone size w/o insert (bp): 4502
  Vector type: Mammalian Expression
Growth in bacteria
  Bacterial resistance: Ampicillin, 100 μg/mL
  Growth temperature: 37°C
  Growth strain: XL1 Blue
  Copy number: High Copy
Gene/Insert
  Gene/Insert name: LF82_703
  Insert size (bp): 963
  Promoter: CMV
  Tag / fusion protein: mEmerald (N terminal on backbone)
  Cloning method: Ligation Independent Cloning
  Sequencing primers: 5′ ACTTCTGCTCTAAAAGCTGCGG; 3′ CACTGCATTCTAGTTGTGGTTTGTC
Terms and licenses: Academic/Nonprofit Terms; Industry Terms: Not Available to Industry
How to cite: pCMV_mEm_4GS_LF82_703 was a gift from Alan Huett (Addgene plasmid # 100371 ; http://n2t.net/addgene:100371 ; RRID:Addgene_100371)
